Addgene plasmid #168492: pCDNA3_PKA-RIIα
Purpose: Mammalian expression of mouse PKA regulatory subunit Iiα, untagged.
Depositing lab: Haining Zhong. Depositing organization: Oregon Health & Science University. Publication: Myristoylation alone is sufficient for PKA catalytic subunits to associate with the plasma membrane to regulate neuronal functions. Xiong WH, Qin M, Zhong H. Proc Natl Acad Sci U S A. 2021 Apr 13;118(15). pii: 2021658118. doi: 10.1073/pnas.2021658118. PubMed 33876760.
Backbone
  Vector backbone: pcDNA3
  Backbone size w/o insert (bp): 5400
  Vector type: Mammalian Expression
Growth in bacteria
  Bacterial resistance: Ampicillin, 100 μg/mL
  Growth temperature: 37°C
  Growth strain: DH5alpha
  Copy number: High Copy
Gene/Insert
  Gene/Insert name: mouse PKA regulatory subunit IIα, untagged
Resource information
  A portion of this plasmid was derived from a plasmid made by: G. Stan McKnight, University of Washington
Terms and licenses: Academic/Nonprofit Terms; Industry Terms: Not Available to Industry
How to cite: pCDNA3_PKA-RIIα was a gift from Haining Zhong (Addgene plasmid # 168492 ; http://n2t.net/addgene:168492 ; RRID:Addgene_168492)
