[The description below was written by a language model from this plasmid's Addgene catalogue record and pLannotate feature annotations shown in this document.]
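Description:
pCDNA3_PKA-RIIα is a mammalian expression plasmid built on the pcDNA3 backbone that carries the untagged coding sequence of the mouse PKA regulatory subunit IIα (Prkar2a). The sequenced construct is about 6.6 kb. In bacteria it replicates from a high-copy ColE1/pUC-type origin and is selected with ampicillin through the β-lactamase gene and its native promoter. An f1 phage origin is also present, which in principle permits single-stranded DNA production. The annotation also picks up short fragments (bom, lac promoter/operator, lacI, ble, and a small HIV-1 LTR-like match just after the CMV promoter). These look like backbone remnants or short similarity hits rather than functional modules.

The Prkar2a open reading frame sits downstream of the human cytomegalovirus immediate early enhancer and promoter and upstream of the bovine growth hormone polyadenylation signal, giving strong constitutive transcription in transfected mammalian cells. T7 and SP6 phage promoters flank the insert, as is usual for pcDNA3, and can serve for in vitro transcription or as sequencing primer sites. A separate cassette places the Tn5 neomycin phosphotransferase gene under the SV40 early promoter with an SV40 polyadenylation signal, so G418 can be used to select stable mammalian transfectants.

The encoded protein is the type II regulatory chain of cAMP-dependent protein kinase, which binds catalytic subunits and mediates association with anchoring proteins. Because it carries no tag or fluorescent fusion, the plasmid suits co-expression of the regulatory subunit with other PKA components. The associated publication concerns how PKA catalytic subunits associate with the plasma membrane to regulate neuronal functions.
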