Features (pLannotate 1.2.2; 21 found; start..end, strand, type, name):
     28..80      -  misc_feature   bom (fragment): basis of mobility region from pBR322
    235..614     +  enhancer       CMV enhancer: human cytomegalovirus immediate early enhancer
    615..818     +  promoter       CMV promoter: human cytomegalovirus (CMV) immediate early promoter
    814..847     +  LTR            5' LTR (truncated) (fragment): truncated 5' long terminal repeat (LTR) from HIV-1
    863..881     +  promoter       T7 promoter: promoter for bacteriophage T7 RNA polymerase
    907..2112    +  CDS            Prkar2a: KAP2_MOUSE - Experimental evidence at protein level: Swiss-Prot protein existence level 1. Regulatory subunit of the cAMP-dependent protein kinases involved in cAMP signaling in cells. Type II regulatory chains mediate membrane association by binding to anchoring proteins, including the MAP2 kinase. From Mus musculus (Mouse).
   2142..2160    -  promoter       SP6 promoter: promoter for bacteriophage SP6 RNA polymerase
   2186..2410    +  polyA_signal   bGH poly(A) signal: bovine growth hormone polyadenylation signal
   2414..2435    +  promoter       SV40 promoter (fragment): SV40 enhancer and early promoter
   2456..2884    +  rep_origin     f1 ori (sequence partly withheld): f1 bacteriophage origin of replication; arrow indicates direction of (+) strand synthesis
   2898..3227    +  promoter       SV40 promoter: SV40 enhancer and early promoter
   3294..4088    +  CDS            NeoR/KanR: aminoglycoside phosphotransferase from Tn5; aph(3')-II (or nptII); confers resistance to neomycin, kanamycin, and G418 (Geneticin®)
   4109..4267    +  CDS            ble (fragment): BLE_KLEPN - Experimental evidence at protein level: Swiss-Prot protein existence level 1. Binding protein with a strong affinity to the bleomycin family of antibiotics. Binds to CL990; an antimitotic-antibiotic compound. From Klebsiella pneumoniae.
   4262..4383    +  polyA_signal   SV40 poly(A) signal: SV40 polyadenylation signal
   4456..4472    -  protein_bind   lac operator: The lac repressor binds to the lac operator to inhibit transcription in E. coli. This inhibition can be relieved by adding lactose or isopropyl-β-D-thiogalactopyranoside (IPTG). lac repressor encoded by lacI
   4480..4510    -  promoter       lac promoter: promoter for the E. coli lac operon
   4525..4546    -  protein_bind   CAP binding site: CAP binding activates transcription in the presence of cAMP. E. coli catabolite activator protein
   4559..4651    -  CDS            lacI (fragment): lac repressor; lacI; The lac repressor binds to the lac operator to inhibit transcription in E. coli. This inhibition can be relieved by adding lactose or isopropyl-β-D-thiogalactopyranoside (IPTG).
   4834..5422    -  rep_origin     ori: high-copy-number ColE1/pMB1/pBR322/pUC origin of replication
   5593..6453    -  CDS            AmpR: β-lactamase; bla; confers resistance to ampicillin, carbenicillin, and related antibiotics
   6454..6558    -  promoter       AmpR promoter: bla
>Addgene plasmid #168492 | pCDNA3_PKA-RIIα | addgene full sequence | sequence record 332605 | Addgene NGS Result
GACGGATCGGGAGATCTCCCGATCCCCTATGGTGCACTCTCAGTACAATCTGCTCTGATGCCGCATAGTT
AAGCCAGTATCTGCTCCCTGCTTGTGTGTTGGAGGTCGCTGAGTAGTGCGCGAGCAAAATTTAAGCTACA
ACAAGGCAAGGCTTGACCGACAATTGCATGAAGAATCTGCTTAGGGTTAGGCGTTTTGCGCTGCTTCGCG
ATGTACGGGCCAGATATACGCGTTGACATTGATTATTGACTAGTTATTAATAGTAATCAATTACGGGGTC
ATTAGTTCATAGCCCATATATGGAGTTCCGCGTTACATAACTTACGGTAAATGGCCCGCCTGGCTGACCG
CCCAACGACCCCCGCCCATTGACGTCAATAATGACGTATGTTCCCATAGTAACGCCAATAGGGACTTTCC
ATTGACGTCAATGGGTGGAGTATTTACGGTAAACTGCCCACTTGGCAGTACATCAAGTGTATCATATGCC
AAGTACGCCCCCTATTGACGTCAATGACGGTAAATGGCCCGCCTGGCATTATGCCCAGTACATGACCTTA
TGGGACTTTCCTACTTGGCAGTACATCTACGTATTAGTCATCGCTATTACCATGGTGATGCGGTTTTGGC
AGTACATCAATGGGCGTGGATAGCGGTTTGACTCACGGGGATTTCCAAGTCTCCACCCCATTGACGTCAA
TGGGAGTTTGTTTTGGCACCAAAATCAACGGGACTTTCCAAAATGTCGTAACAACTCCGCCCCATTGACG
CAAATGGGCGGTAGGCGTGTACGGTGGGAGGTCTATATAAGCAGAGCTCTCTGGCTAACTAGAGAACCCA
CTGCTTACTGGCTTATCGAAATTAATACGACTCACTATAGGGAGACCCAAGCTTGCGGCCGCCACCATGA
GCCACATCCAGATCCCCGCGGGGCTCACGGAGCTGCTGCAGGGCTACACCGTGGAGGTGCTTCGGCAGCA
GCCGCCCGACCTCGTCGACTTCGCGGTGGAGTACTTCACACGCCTGCGCGAGGCCCGCCGCCAGGAATCA
GACACGTTCATCGTCTCCCCGACGACCTTTCACACGCAGGAGTCCAGCGCAGTCCCCGTCATCGAGGAGG
ACGGGGAGAGTGACTCGGACTCGGAAGATGCCGATCTGGAAGTTCCGGTTCCTAGCAAATTTACTAGACG
AGTATCAGTCTGTGCAGAAACGTTTAACCCTGATGAAGAAGAGGAGGATAACGATCCAAGGGTGGTTCAT
CCCAAAACTGATGAGCAGAGATGCCGGCTTCAGGAAGCTTGTAAAGATATTCTTCTTTTCAAAAACCTTG
ATCAGGAACAGCTTTCTCAAGTTCTGGATGCCATGTTTGAAAAGATTGTCAAAACTGACGAGCATGTCAT
TGACCAAGGCGACGACGGGGACAACTTTTATGTCATAGAACGGGGAACCTATGACATTTTAGTAACGAAA
GATAATCAAACACGTTCTGTTGGTCAGTATGACAACCGTGGCAGTTTTGGAGAACTAGCTCTGATGTACA
ATACCCCGAGAGCTGCTACCATCATCGCCACCTCAGAAGGCTCCCTTTGGGGATTGGACCGGGTGACTTT
TAGAAGAATCATAGTGAAAAACAATGCAAAGAAGAGGAAGATGTTTGAATCATTTATTGAGTCTGTTCCA
CTCTTTAAGTCACTAGAGATGTCAGAACGAATGAAGATTGTGGATGTGATCGGGGAAAAGATCTATAAGG
ACGGAGAGCGAATAATCGCACAGGGTGAAAAGGCCGACAGCTTCTATATCATAGAGTCTGGGGAAGTGAG
CATCTTGATTAGAAGCAAGACCAAGTCAAACAAGAATGGAGGGAACCAGGAGGTCGAGATTGCCCATTGC
CATAAGGGGCAGTACTTCGGAGAACTTGCCCTGGTCACCAACAAACCCAGAGCTGCTTCCGCTTACGCGG
TTGGAGATGTCAAATGCTTAGTTATGGATGTTCAAGCATTTGAGAGGCTTCTGGGCCCCTGCATGGACAT
CATGAAGAGGAACATCTCACATTACGAAGAACAGCTGGTGAAGATGTTTGGCTCCAACTTGGATCTGATG
GACCCCGGGCAGTAAGCGGCCGCGACTCTAGAGGGCCCTATTCTATAGTGTCACCTAAATGCTAGAGCTC
GCTGATCAGCCTCGACTGTGCCTTCTAGTTGCCAGCCATCTGTTGTTTGCCCCTCCCCCGTGCCTTCCTT
GACCCTGGAAGGTGCCACTCCCACTGTCCTTTCCTAATAAAATGAGGAAATTGCATCGCATTGTCTGAGT
AGGTGTCATTCTATTCTGGGGGGTGGGGTGGGGCAGGACAGCAAGGGGGAGGATTGGGAAGACAATAGCA
GGCATGCTGGGGATGCGGTGGGCTCTATGGCTTCTGAGGCGGAAAGAACCAGCTGGGGCTCTAGGGGGTA
TCCCC
[124 nt withheld, positions 2456-2579]
C
[91 nt withheld, positions 2581-2671]
A
[49 nt withheld, positions 2673-2721]
CCTTTGACGTTGGAGTCCACGTTCTTT
[37 nt withheld, positions 2749-2785]
ACCCTATCTCGGTCTATTCTTTTGATTTATAAGGGATTTTGCCGATTTCGGCCTATTGGTTAAAAAATGA
GCTGATTTAACAAAAATTTAACGCGAATTAATTCTGTGGAATGTGTGTCAGTTAGGGTGTGGAAAGTCCC
CAGGCTCCCCAGCAGGCAGAAGTATGCAAAGCATGCATCTCAATTAGTCAGCAACCAGGTGTGGAAAGTC
CCCAGGCTCCCCAGCAGGCAGAAGTATGCAAAGCATGCATCTCAATTAGTCAGCAACCATAGTCCCGCCC
CTAACTCCGCCCATCCCGCCCCTAACTCCGCCCAGTTCCGCCCATTCTCCGCCCCATGGCTGACTAATTT
TTTTTATTTATGCAGAGGCCGAGGCCGCCTCTGCCTCTGAGCTATTCCAGAAGTAGTGAGGAGGCTTTTT
TGGAGGCCTAGGCTTTTGCAAAAAGCTCCCGGGAGCTTGTATATCCATTTTCGGATCTGATCAAGAGACA
GGATGAGGATCGTTTCGCATGATTGAACAAGATGGATTGCACGCAGGTTCTCCGGCCGCTTGGGTGGAGA
GGCTATTCGGCTATGACTGGGCACAACAGACAATCGGCTGCTCTGATGCCGCCGTGTTCCGGCTGTCAGC
GCAGGGGCGCCCGGTTCTTTTTGTCAAGACCGACCTGTCCAGTGCCCTGAATGAACTGCAGGACGAGGCA
GCGCGGCTATCGTGGCTGGCCACGACGGGCGTTCCTTGCGCAGCTGTGCTCGACGTTGTCACTGAAGCGG
GAAGGGACTGGCTGCTATTGGGCGAAGTGCCGGGGCAGGATCTCCTGTCATCTCACCTTGCTCCTGCCGA
GAAAGTATCCATCATGGCTGATGCAATGCGGCGGCTGCATACGCTTGATCCGGCTACCTGCCCATTCGAC
CACCAAGCGAAACATCGCATCGAGCGAGCACGTACTCGGATGGAAGCCGGTCTTGTCGATCAGGATGATC
TGGACGAAGAGCATCAGGGGCTCGCGCCAGCCGAACTGTTCGCCAGGCTCAAGGCGCGCATGCCCGACGG
CGAGGATCTCGTCGTGACCCATGGCGATGCCTGCTTGCCGAATATCATGGTGGAAAATGGCCGCTTTTCT
GGATTCATCGACTGTGGCCGGCTGGGTGTGGCGGACCGCTATCAGGACATAGCGTTGGCTACCCGTGATA
TTGCTGAAGAGCTTGGCGGCGAATGGGCTGACCGCTTCCTCGTGCTTTACGGTATCGCCGCTCCCGATTC
GCAGCGCATCGCCTTCTATCGCCTTCTTGACGAGTTCTTCTGAGCGGGACTCTGGGGTTCGAAATGACCG
ACCAAGCGACGCCCAACCTGCCATCACGAGATTTCGATTCCACCGCCGCCTTCTATGAAAGGTTGGGCTT
CGGAATCGTTTTCCGGGACGCCGGCTGGATGATCCTCCAGCGCGGGGATCTCATGCTGGAGTTCTTCGCC
CACCCCAACTTGTTTATTGCAGCTTATAATGGTTACAAATAAAGCAATAGCATCACAAATTTCACAAATA
AAGCATTTTTTTCACTGCATTCTAGTTGTGGTTTGTCCAAACTCATCAATGTATCTTATCATGTCTGTAT
ACCGTCGACCTCTAGCTAGAGCTTGGCGTAATCATGGTCATAGCTGTTTCCTGTGTGAAATTGTTATCCG
CTCACAATTCCACACAACATACGAGCCGGAAGCATAAAGTGTAAAGCCTGGGGTGCCTAATGAGTGAGCT
AACTCACATTAATTGCGTTGCGCTCACTGCCCGCTTTCCAGTCGGGAAACCTGTCGTGCCAGCTGCATTA
ATGAATCGGCCAACGCGCGGGGAGAGGCGGTTTGCGTATTGGGCGCTCTTCCGCTTCCTCGCTCACTGAC
TCGCTGCGCTCGGTCGTTCGGCTGCGGCGAGCGGTATCAGCTCACTCAAAGGCGGTAATACGGTTATCCA
CAGAATCAGGGGATAACGCAGGAAAGAACATGTGAGCAAAAGGCCAGCAAAAGGCCAGGAACCGTAAAAA
GGCCGCGTTGCTGGCGTTTTTCCATAGGCTCCGCCCCCCTGACGAGCATCACAAAAATCGACGCTCAAGT
CAGAGGTGGCGAAACCCGACAGGACTATAAAGATACCAGGCGTTTCCCCCTGGAAGCTCCCTCGTGCGCT
CTCCTGTTCCGACCCTGCCGCTTACCGGATACCTGTCCGCCTTTCTCCCTTCGGGAAGCGTGGCGCTTTC
TCATAGCTCACGCTGTAGGTATCTCAGTTCGGTGTAGGTCGTTCGCTCCAAGCTGGGCTGTGTGCACGAA
CCCCCCGTTCAGCCCGACCGCTGCGCCTTATCCGGTAACTATCGTCTTGAGTCCAACCCGGTAAGACACG
ACTTATCGCCACTGGCAGCAGCCACTGGTAACAGGATTAGCAGAGCGAGGTATGTAGGCGGTGCTACAGA
GTTCTTGAAGTGGTGGCCCAACTACGGCTACACTAGAAGAACAGTATTTGGTATCTGCGCTCTGCTGAAG
CCAGTTACCTTCGGAAAAAGAGTTGGTAGCTCTTGATCCGGCAAACAAACCACCGCTGGTAGCGGTGGTT
TTTTTGTTTGCAAGCAGCAGATTACGCGCAGAAAAAAAGGATCTCAAGAAGATCCTTTGATCTTTTCTAC
GGGGTCTGACGCTCAGTGGAACGAAAACTCACGTTAAGGGATTTTGGTCATGAGATTATCAAAAAGGATC
TTCACCTAGATCCTTTTAAATTAAAAATGAAGTTTTAAATCAATCTAAAGTATATATGAGTAAACTTGGT
CTGACAGTTACCAATGCTTAATCAGTGAGGCACCTATCTCAGCGATCTGTCTATTTCGTTCATCCATAGT
TGCCTGACTCCCCGTCGTGTAGATAACTACGATACGGGAGGGCTTACCATCTGGCCCCAGTGCTGCAATG
ATACCGCGAGACCCACGCTCACCGGCTCCAGATTTATCAGCAATAAACCAGCCAGCCGGAAGGGCCGAGC
GCAGAAGTGGTCCTGCAACTTTATCCGCCTCCATCCAGTCTATTAATTGTTGCCGGGAAGCTAGAGTAAG
TAGTTCGCCAGTTAATAGTTTGCGCAACGTTGTTGCCATTGCTACAGGCATCGTGGTGTCACGCTCGTCG
TTTGGTATGGCTTCATTCAGCTCCGGTTCCCAACGATCAAGGCGAGTTACATGATCCCCCATGTTGTGCA
AAAAAGCGGTTAGCTCCTTCGGTCCTCCGATCGTTGTCAGAAGTAAGTTGGCCGCAGTGTTATCACTCAT
GGTTATGGCAGCACTGCATAATTCTCTTACTGTCATGCCATCCGTAAGATGCTTTTCTGTGACTGGTGAG
TACTCAACCAAGTCATTCTGAGAATAGTGTATGCGGCGACCGAGTTGCTCTTGCCCGGCGTCAATACGGG
ATAATACCGCGCCACATAGCAGAACTTTAAAAGTGCTCATCATTGGAAAACGTTCTTCGGGGCGAAAACT
CTCAAGGATCTTACCGCTGTTGAGATCCAGTTCGATGTAACCCACTCGTGCACCCAACTGATCTTCAGCA
TCTTTTACTTTCACCAGCGTTTCTGGGTGAGCAAAAACAGGAAGGCAAAATGCCGCAAAAAAGGGAATAA
GGGCGACACGGAAATGTTGAATACTCATACTCTTCCTTTTTCAATATTATTGAAGCATTTATCAGGGTTA
TTGTCTCATGAGCGGATACATATTTGAATGTATTTAGAAAAATAAACAAATAGGGGTTCCGCGCACATTT
CCCCGAAAAGTGCCACCTGACGTC
